Addgene plasmid #21784: RB-409-815-pGex2T
Depositing lab: William Kaelin. Depositing organization: Dana-Farber Cancer Institute. Publication: Identification of cellular proteins that can interact specifically with the T/E1A-binding region of the retinoblastoma gene product. Kaelin WG, Pallas DC, DeCaprio JA, Kaye FJ, Livingston DM. Cell. 1991 Feb 8. 64(3):521-32. 10.1016/0092-8674(91)90236-R PubMed 1825028.
Backbone
  Vector backbone: pGex2T
  Backbone manufacturer: Pharmacia
  Backbone size w/o insert (bp): 4948
  Vector type: Bacterial Expression
Growth in bacteria
  Bacterial resistance: Ampicillin, 100 μg/mL
  Growth temperature: 37°C
  Growth strain: DH5alpha
  Growth instructions: DH5alpha BL21
  Copy number: High Copy
Gene/Insert
  Gene/Insert name: Rb (alt name: retinoblastoma protein)
  Species: H. sapiens (human)
  Insert size (bp): 1239
  Mutation: deletion mutant ORF contains aa 409-815 of wt Rb cDNA, contains mutation at codon 341 (full-length Rb aa E748K (GAG to AAG))
  GenBank ID: BC040540
  Entrez Gene: RB1 (a.k.a. OSRC, PPP1R130, RB, p105-Rb, p110-RB1, pRb, pp110)
  Tag / fusion protein: GST (N terminal on backbone)
  Cloning method: Restriction Enzyme; 5′ cloning site BamH I (not destroyed); 3′ cloning site BamH I (not destroyed)
  Sequencing primers: 5′ pGex-5'; 3′ pGex-3'
Terms and licenses: Academic/Nonprofit Terms; Industry Terms: Not Available to Industry
How to cite: RB-409-815-pGex2T was a gift from William Kaelin (Addgene plasmid # 21784 ; http://n2t.net/addgene:21784 ; RRID:Addgene_21784)
