[The description below was written by a language model from this plasmid's Addgene catalogue record and pLannotate feature annotations shown in this document.]
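Description:
RB-409-815-pGex2T is a bacterial expression plasmid built on the Pharmacia pGex2T backbone for producing a fragment of the human retinoblastoma protein (RB1) as a glutathione S-transferase fusion in E. coli. It replicates from a high-copy ColE1/pMB1-type origin and is selected with ampicillin through the β-lactamase gene (AmpR) and its own promoter. The annotated sequence record of 6,187 nt agrees with the stated backbone and insert sizes. It also shows short remnants typical of this vector family: rop and bom fragments, a lac promoter/operator with a lacZα segment, and a small piece of an E. coli gene upstream of the expression cassette.

Expression is driven by the hybrid tac promoter followed by a lac operator. The plasmid carries lacI under the lacIq promoter, so transcription is repressed until it is relieved by IPTG. The open reading frame starts with the Schistosoma japonicum GST coding sequence. The Rb insert of about 1.2 kb follows in frame and was cloned into a BamHI site that is retained on both sides. The insert encodes amino acids 409–815 of wild-type Rb, a truncation of the full-length protein. According to the record it also carries a GAG-to-AAG change at codon 341 of the insert, which corresponds to E748K in full-length Rb numbering.

The N-terminal GST tag lets the fusion protein be captured on glutathione resin for purification or pull-down assays. The associated publication concerns identifying cellular proteins that bind the T antigen/E1A-binding region of Rb. This suggests the construct served as one of a set of deletion fusions used to map or test such interactions, although the record does not state its specific role.
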