Features (pLannotate 1.2.2; 17 found; start..end, strand, type, name):
      6..107     -  CDS            yciV (fragment): RNAAM_ECOLI - Also known as trpH From Escherichia coli (strain K12).
    183..211     +  promoter       tac promoter: strong E. coli promoter; hybrid between the trp and lac UV5 promoters
    219..235     +  protein_bind   lac operator: The lac repressor binds to the lac operator to inhibit transcription in E. coli. This inhibition can be relieved by adding lactose or isopropyl-β-D-thiogalactopyranoside (IPTG). lac repressor encoded by lacI
    258..911     +  CDS            GST26_SCHJA: Experimental evidence at protein level: Swiss-Prot protein existence level 1. GST isoenzymes appear to play a central role in the parasite detoxification system. Other functions are also suspected including a role in increasing the solubility of haematin in the parasite gut. From Schistosoma japonicum (Blood fluke).
    945..2165    +  CDS            RB1 (fragment): RB_HUMAN - Experimental evidence at protein level: Swiss-Prot protein existence level 1. (Microbial infection) In case of viral infections, interactions with SV40 large T antigen, HPV E7 protein or adenovirus E1A protein induce the disassembly of RB1-E2F1 complex thereby disrupting RB1's activity. From Homo sapiens (Human).
   2204..2243    +  CDS            rop (fragment): Rop protein, which maintains plasmids at low copy number; rop
   2345..2385    +  misc_feature   bom (fragment): basis of mobility region from pBR322
   2490..2594    +  promoter       AmpR promoter: bla
   2595..3455    +  CDS            AmpR: β-lactamase; bla; confers resistance to ampicillin, carbenicillin, and related antibiotics
   3626..4214    +  rep_origin     ori: high-copy-number ColE1/pMB1/pBR322/pUC origin of replication
   4400..4451    -  misc_feature   bom (fragment): basis of mobility region from pBR322
   4458..4535    +  promoter       lacIq promoter: lacI (mutant); In the lacIq allele, a single base change in the promoter boosts expression of the lacI gene about 10-fold.
   4536..5618    +  CDS            lacI: lac repressor; lacI; The lac repressor binds to the lac operator to inhibit transcription in E. coli. This inhibition can be relieved by adding lactose or isopropyl-β-D-thiogalactopyranoside (IPTG).
   5631..5652    +  protein_bind   CAP binding site: CAP binding activates transcription in the presence of cAMP. E. coli catabolite activator protein
   5667..5697    +  promoter       lac promoter: promoter for the E. coli lac operon
   5705..5721    +  protein_bind   lac operator: The lac repressor binds to the lac operator to inhibit transcription in E. coli. This inhibition can be relieved by adding lactose or isopropyl-β-D-thiogalactopyranoside (IPTG). lac repressor encoded by lacI
   5741..5914    +  CDS            lacZα: LacZα fragment of β-galactosidase; lacZ fragment
>Addgene plasmid #21784 | RB-409-815-pGex2T | depositor full sequence | sequence record 9989 | Author sequence
ACGTTATCGACTGCACGGTGCACCAATGCTTCTGGCGTCAGGCAGCCATCGGAAGCTGTGGTATGGCTGT
GCAGGTCGTAAATCACTGCATAATTCGTGTCGCTCAAGGCGCACTCCCGTTCTGGATAATGTTTTTTGCG
CCGACATCATAACGGTTCTGGCAAATATTCTGAAATGAGCTGTTGACAATTAATCATCGGCTCGTATAAT
GTGTGGAATTGTGAGCGGATAACAATTTCACACAGGAAACAGTATTCATGTCCCCTATACTAGGTTATTG
GAAAATTAAGGGCCTTGTGCAACCCACTCGACTTCTTTTGGAATATCTTGAAGAAAAATATGAAGAGCAT
TTGTATGAGCGCGATGAAGGTGATAAATGGCGAAACAAAAAGTTTGAATTGGGTTTGGAGTTTCCCAATC
TTCCTTATTATATTGATGGTGATGTTAAATTAACACAGTCTATGGCCATCATACGTTATATAGCTGACAA
GCACAACATGTTGGGTGGTTGTCCAAAAGAGCGTGCAGAGATTTCAATGCTTGAAGGAGCGGTTTTGGAT
ATTAGATACGGTGTTTCGAGAATTGCATATAGTAAAGACTTTGAAACTCTCAAAGTTGATTTTCTTAGCA
AGCTACCTGAAATGCTGAAAATGTTCGAAGATCGTTTATGTCATAAAACATATTTAAATGGTGATCATGT
AACCCATCCTGACTTCATGTTGTATGACGCTCTTGATGTTGTTTTATACATGGACCCAATGTGCCTGGAT
GCGTTCCCAAAATTAGTTTGTTTTAAAAAACGTATTGAAGCTATCCCACAAATTGATAAGTACTTGAAAT
CCAGCAAGTATATAGCATGGCCTTTGCAGGGCTGGCAAGCCACGTTTGGTGGTGGCGACCATCCTCCAAA
ATCGGATCTGGTTCCGCGTGGATCCGCCACCATGGTGAATCCAAAAGAAAGTATACTGAAAAGAGTGAAG
GATATAGGATACATCTTTAAAGAGAAATTTGCTAAAGCTGTGGGACAGGGTTGTGTCGAAATTGGATCAC
AGCGATACAAACTTGGAGTTCGCTTGTATTACCGAGTAATGGAATCCATGCTTAAATCAGAAGAAGAACG
ATTATCCATTCAAAATTTTAGCAAACTTCTGAATGACAACATTTTTCATATGTCTTTATTGGCGTGCGCT
CTTGAGGTTGTAATGGCCACATATAGCAGAAGTACATCTCAGAATCTTGATTCTGGAACAGATTTGTCTT
TCCCATGGATTCTGAATGTGCTTAATTTAAAAGCCTTTGATTTTTACAAAGTGATCGAAAGTTTTATCAA
AGCAGAAGGCAACTTGACAAGAGAAATGATAAAACATTTAGAACGATGTGAACATCGAATCATGGAATCC
CTTGCATGGCTCTCAGATTCACCTTTATTTGATCTTATTAAACAATCAAAGGACCGAGAAGGACCAACTG
ATCACCTTGAATCTGCTTGTCCTCTTAATCTTCCTCTCCAGAATAATCACACTGCAGCAGATATGTATCT
TTCTCCTGTAAGATCTCCAAAGAAAAAAGGTTCAACTACGCGTGTAAATTCTACTGCAAATGCAGAGACA
CAAGCAACCTCAGCCTTCCAGACCCAGAAGCCATTGAAATCTACCTCTCTTTCACTGTTTTATAAAAAAG
TGTATCGGCTAGCCTATCTCCGGCTAAATACACTTTGTGAACGCCTTCTGTCTGAGCACCCAGAATTAGA
ACATATCATCTGGACCCTTTTCCAGCACACCCTGCAGAATGAGTATGAACTCATGAGAGACAGGCATTTG
GACCAAATTATGATGTGTTCCATGTATGGCATATGCAAAGTGAAGAATATAGACCTTAAATTCAAAATCA
TTGTAACAGCATACAAGGATCTTCCTCATGCTGTTCAGGAGACATTCAAACGTGTTTTGATCAAAGAAGA
GAAGTATGATTCTATTATAGTATTCTATAACTCGGTCTTCATGCAGAGACTGAAAACAAATATTTTGCAG
TATGCTTCCACCAGGCCCCCTACCTTGTCACCAATACCTCACATTCCTCGAAGCCCTTACAAGTTTCCTA
GTTCACCCTTACGGATTCCTGGAGGGAACATCTATATTTCACCCCTGAAGAGTCCATATAAAATTTGAGG
ATCCCCGGGAATTCATCGTGACTGACTGACGATCTGCCTCGCGCGTTTCGGTGATGACGGTGAAAACCTC
TGACACATGCAGCTCCCGGAGACGGTCACAGCTTGTCTGTAAGCGGATGCCGGGAGCAGACAAGCCCGTC
AGGGCGCGTCAGCGGGTGTTGGCGGGTGTCGGGGCGCAGCCATGACCCAGTCACGTAGCGATAGCGGAGT
GTATAATTCTTGAAGACGAAAGGGCCTCGTGATACGCCTATTTTTATAGGTTAATGTCATGATAATAATG
GTTTCTTAGACGTCAGGTGGCACTTTTCGGGGAAATGTGCGCGGAACCCCTATTTGTTTATTTTTCTAAA
TACATTCAAATATGTATCCGCTCATGAGACAATAACCCTGATAAATGCTTCAATAATATTGAAAAAGGAA
GAGTATGAGTATTCAACATTTCCGTGTCGCCCTTATTCCCTTTTTTGCGGCATTTTGCCTTCCTGTTTTT
GCTCACCCAGAAACGCTGGTGAAAGTAAAAGATGCTGAAGATCAGTTGGGTGCACGAGTGGGTTACATCG
AACTGGATCTCAACAGCGGTAAGATCCTTGAGAGTTTTCGCCCCGAAGAACGTTTTCCAATGATGAGCAC
TTTTAAAGTTCTGCTATGTGGCGCGGTATTATCCCGTGTTGACGCCGGGCAAGAGCAACTCGGTCGCCGC
ATACACTATTCTCAGAATGACTTGGTTGAGTACTCACCAGTCACAGAAAAGCATCTTACGGATGGCATGA
CAGTAAGAGAATTATGCAGTGCTGCCATAACCATGAGTGATAACACTGCGGCCAACTTACTTCTGACAAC
GATCGGAGGACCGAAGGAGCTAACCGCTTTTTTGCACAACATGGGGGATCATGTAACTCGCCTTGATCGT
TGGGAACCGGAGCTGAATGAAGCCATACCAAACGACGAGCGTGACACCACGATGCCTGCAGCAATGGCAA
CAACGTTGCGCAAACTATTAACTGGCGAACTACTTACTCTAGCTTCCCGGCAACAATTAATAGACTGGAT
GGAGGCGGATAAAGTTGCAGGACCACTTCTGCGCTCGGCCCTTCCGGCTGGCTGGTTTATTGCTGATAAA
TCTGGAGCCGGTGAGCGTGGGTCTCGCGGTATCATTGCAGCACTGGGGCCAGATGGTAAGCCCTCCCGTA
TCGTAGTTATCTACACGACGGGGAGTCAGGCAACTATGGATGAACGAAATAGACAGATCGCTGAGATAGG
TGCCTCACTGATTAAGCATTGGTAACTGTCAGACCAAGTTTACTCATATATACTTTAGATTGATTTAAAA
CTTCATTTTTAATTTAAAAGGATCTAGGTGAAGATCCTTTTTGATAATCTCATGACCAAAATCCCTTAAC
GTGAGTTTTCGTTCCACTGAGCGTCAGACCCCGTAGAAAAGATCAAAGGATCTTCTTGAGATCCTTTTTT
TCTGCGCGTAATCTGCTGCTTGCAAACAAAAAAACCACCGCTACCAGCGGTGGTTTGTTTGCCGGATCAA
GAGCTACCAACTCTTTTTCCGAAGGTAACTGGCTTCAGCAGAGCGCAGATACCAAATACTGTCCTTCTAG
TGTAGCCGTAGTTAGGCCACCACTTCAAGAACTCTGTAGCACCGCCTACATACCTCGCTCTGCTAATCCT
GTTACCAGTGGCTGCTGCCAGTGGCGATAAGTCGTGTCTTACCGGGTTGGACTCAAGACGATAGTTACCG
GATAAGGCGCAGCGGTCGGGCTGAACGGGGGGTTCGTGCACACAGCCCAGCTTGGAGCGAACGACCTACA
CCGAACTGAGATACCTACAGCGTGAGCTATGAGAAAGCGCCACGCTTCCCGAAGGGAGAAAGGCGGACAG
GTATCCGGTAAGCGGCAGGGTCGGAACAGGAGAGCGCACGAGGGAGCTTCCAGGGGGAAACGCCTGGTAT
CTTTATAGTCCTGTCGGGTTTCGCCACCTCTGACTTGAGCGTCGATTTTTGTGATGCTCGTCAGGGGGGC
GGAGCCTATGGAAAAACGCCAGCAACGCGGCCTTTTTACGGTTCCTGGCCTTTTGCTGGCCTTTTGCTCA
CATGTTCTTTCCTGCGTTATCCCCTGATTCTGTGGATAACCGTATTACCGCCTTTGAGTGAGCTGATACC
GCTCGCCGCAGCCGAACGACCGAGCGCAGCGAGTCAGTGAGCGAGGAAGCGGAAGAGCGCCTGATGCGGT
ATTTTCTCCTTACGCATCTGTGCGGTATTTCACACCGCATAAATTCCGACACCATCGAATGGTGCAAAAC
CTTTCGCGGTATGGCATGATAGCGCCCGGAAGAGAGTCAATTCAGGGTGGTGAATGTGAAACCAGTAACG
TTATACGATGTCGCAGAGTATGCCGGTGTCTCTTATCAGACCGTTTCCCGCGTGGTGAACCAGGCCAGCC
ACGTTTCTGCGAAAACGCGGGAAAAAGTGGAAGCGGCGATGGCGGAGCTGAATTACATTCCCAACCGCGT
GGCACAACAACTGGCGGGCAAACAGTCGTTGCTGATTGGCGTTGCCACCTCCAGTCTGGCCCTGCACGCG
CCGTCGCAAATTGTCGCGGCGATTAAATCTCGCGCCGATCAACTGGGTGCCAGCGTGGTGGTGTCGATGG
TAGAACGAAGCGGCGTCGAAGCCTGTAAAGCGGCGGTGCACAATCTTCTCGCGCAACGCGTCAGTGGGCT
GATCATTAACTATCCGCTGGATGACCAGGATGCCATTGCTGTGGAAGCTGCCTGCACTAATGTTCCGGCG
TTATTTCTTGATGTCTCTGACCAGACACCCATCAACAGTATTATTTTCTCCCATGAAGACGGTACGCGAC
TGGGCGTGGAGCATCTGGTCGCATTGGGTCACCAGCAAATCGCGCTGTTAGCGGGCCCATTAAGTTCTGT
CTCGGCGCGTCTGCGTCTGGCTGGCTGGCATAAATATCTCACTCGCAATCAAATTCAGCCGATAGCGGAA
CGGGAAGGCGACTGGAGTGCCATGTCCGGTTTTCAACAAACCATGCAAATGCTGAATGAGGGCATCGTTC
CCACTGCGATGCTGGTTGCCAACGATCAGATGGCGCTGGGCGCAATGCGCGCCATTACCGAGTCCGGGCT
GCGCGTTGGTGCGGATATCTCGGTAGTGGGATACGACGATACCGAAGACAGCTCATGTTATATCCCGCCG
TTAACCACCATCAAACAGGATTTTCGCCTGCTGGGGCAAACCAGCGTGGACCGCTTGCTGCAACTCTCTC
AGGGCCAGGCGGTGAAGGGCAATCAGCTGTTGCCCGTCTCACTGGTGAAAAGAAAAACCACCCTGGCGCC
CAATACGCAAACCGCCTCTCCCCGCGCGTTGGCCGATTCATTAATGCAGCTGGCACGACAGGTTTCCCGA
CTGGAAAGCGGGCAGTGAGCGCAACGCAATTAATGTGAGTTAGCTCACTCATTAGGCACCCCAGGCTTTA
CACTTTATGCTTCCGGCTCGTATGTTGTGTGGAATTGTGAGCGGATAACAATTTCACACAGGAAACAGCT
ATGACCATGATTACGGATTCACTGGCCGTCGTTTTACAACGTCGTGACTGGGAAAACCCTGGCGTTACCC
AACTTAATCGCCTTGCAGCACATCCCCCTTTCGCCAGCTGGCGTAATAGCGAAGAGGCCCGCACCGATCG
CCCTTCCCAACAGTTGCGCAGCCTGAATGGCGAATGGCGCTTTGCCTGGTTTCCGGCACCAGAAGCGGTG
CCGGAAAGCTGGCTGGAGTGCGATCTTCCTGAGGCCGATACTGTCGTCGTCCCCTCAAACTGGCAGATGC
ACGGTTACGATGCGCCCATCTACACCAACGTAACCTATCCCATTACGGTCAATCCGCCGTTTGTTCCCAC
GGAGAATCCGACGGGTTGTTACTCGCTCACATTTAATGTTGATGAAAGCTGGCTACAGGAAGGCCAGACG
CGAATTATTTTTGATGGCGTTGGAATT
