>Addgene plasmid #21784 | RB-409-815-pGex2T | addgene partial sequence | sequence record 27588 | 21784 with pGEX-3
CGCGCGAGGCAGATCGTCAGTCAGTCACGATGAATTCCCGGGGATCCTCAAATTTTATATGGACTCTTCA
GGGGTGAAATATAGATGTTCCCTCCAGGAATCCGTAAGGGTGAACTAGGAAACTTGTAAGGGCTTCGAGG
AATGTGAGGTATTGGTGACAAGGTAGGGGGCCTGGTGGAAGCATACTGCAAAATATTTGTTTTCAGTCTC
TGCATGAAGACCGAGTTATAGAATACTATAATAGAATCATACTTCTCTTCTTTGATCAAAACACGTTTGA
ATGTCTCCTGAACAGCATGAGGAAGATCCTTGTATGCTGTTACAATGATTTTGAATTTAAGGTCTATATT
CTTCACTTTGCATATGCCATACATGGAACACATCATAATTTGGTCCAAATGCCTGTCTCTCATGAGTTCA
TACTCATTCTGCAGGGTGTGCTGGAAAAGGGTCCAGATGATATGTTCTAATTCTGGGTGCTCAGACAGAA
GGCGTTCACAAAGTGTATTTAGCCGGAGATAGGCTAGCCGATACACTTTTTTATAAAACAGTGAAAGAGA
GGTAGATTTCAATGGCTTCTGGGTCTGGAAGGCTGAGGTTGCTTGTGTCTCTGCATTTGCAGTAGAATTT
ACACGCGTAGTTGAACCTTTTTTCTTTGGAGATCTTACAGGAGAAAGATACATATCTGCTGCAGTGTGAT
TATTCTGGAGAGGAGATTAAGAGGACAGCAGATCA
